>Addgene plasmid #159615 | COVID-SARS2 NSP16/10 | addgene full sequence | sequence record 311066 | Addgene NGS Result
GGTTTGCGTATTGGGCGCCAGGGTGGTTTTTCTTTTCACCAGTGAGACGGGCAACAGCTGATTGCCCTTC
ACCGCCTGGCCCTGAGAGAGTTGCAGCAAGCGGTCCACGCTGGTTTGCCCCAGCAGGCGAAAATCCTGTT
TGATGGTGGTTAACGGCGGGATATAACATGAGCTGTCTTCGGTATCGTCGTATCCCACTACCGAGATATC
CGCACCAACGCGCAGCCCGGACTCGGTAATGGCGCGCATTGCGCCCAGCGCCATCTGATCGTTGGCAACC
AGCATCGCAGTGGGAACGATGCCCTCATTCAGCATTTGCATGGTTTGTTGAAAACCGGACATGGCACTCC
AGTCGCCTTCCCGTTCCGCTATCGGCTGAATTTGATTGCGAGTGAGATATTTATGCCAGCCAGCCAGACG
CAGACGCGCCGAGACAGAACTTAATGGGCCCGCTAACAGCGCGATTTGCTGGTGACCCAATGCGACCAGA
TGCTCCACGCCCAGTCGCGTACCGTCTTCATGGGAGAAAATAATACTGTTGATGGGTGTCTGGTCAGAGA
CATCAAGAAATAACGCCGGAACATTAGTGCAGGCAGCTTCCACAGCAATGGCATCCTGGTCATCCAGCGG
ATAGTTAATGATCAGCCCACTGACGCGTTGCGCGAGAAGATTGTGCACCGCCGCTTTACAGGCTTCGACG
CCGCTTCGTTCTACCATCGACACCACCACGCTGGCACCCAGTTGATCGGCGCGAGATTTAATCGCCGCGA
CAATTTGCGACGGCGCGTGCAGGGCCAGACTGGAGGTGGCAACGCCAATCAGCAACGACTGTTTGCCCGC
CAGTTGTTGTGCCACGCGGTTGGGAATGTAATTCAGCTCCGCCATCGCCGCTTCCACTTTTTCCCGCGTT
TTCGCAGAAACGTGGCTGGCCTGGTTCACCACGCGGGAAACGGTCTGATAAGAGACACCGGCATACTCTG
CGACATCGTATAACGTTACTGGTTTCACATTCACCACCCTGAATTGACTCTCTTCCGGGCGCTATCATGC
CATACCGCGAAAGGTTTTGCGCCATTCGATGGTGTCCGGGATCTCGACGCTCTCCCTTATGCGACTCCTG
CATTAGGAAGCAGCCCAGTAGTAGGTTGAGGCCGTTGAGCACCGCCGCCGCAAGGAATGGTGCATGCAAG
GAGATGGCGCCCAACAGTCCCCCGGCCACGGGGCCTGCCACCATACCCACGCCGAAACAAGCGCTCATGA
GCCCGAAGTGGCGAGCCCGATCTTCCCCATCGGTGATGTCGGCGATATAGGCGCCAGCAACCGCACCTGT
GGCGCCGGTGATGCCGGCCACGATGCGTCCGGCGTAGAGGATCGAGATCTCGATCCCGCGAAATTAATAC
GACTCACTATAGGGGAATTGTGAGCGGATAACAATTCCCCTCTAGAAATAATTTTGTTTAACTTTAAGAA
GGAGATATACATATGCACCATCATCATCATCATTCTTCTGGTGTGGATAACAAGTTCAACAAGGAGCGTC
GAAGAGCTCGCCGTGAAATTCGCCATCTGCCGAACCTGAACCGCGAACAGCGTCGCGCATTTATTCGCAG
CCTGCGCGATGATCCGAGCCAGAGCGCGAACCTGCTGGCGGAAGCGAAGAAGCTGAACGATGCGCAGCCG
AAGGGTACCGAGAACCTGTACTTCCAATCCATGAGCTCCCAGGCGTGGCAACCCGGCGTGGCCATGCCGA
ATCTTTACAAAATGCAACGCATGCTCCTGGAAAAATGCGACTTACAGAACTACGGCGATAGCGCAACGCT
GCCGAAAGGTATTATGATGAACGTCGCGAAATATACGCAGCTGTGTCAGTATCTGAATACCCTGACCCTG
GCTGTCCCGTATAACATGCGTGTCATTCATTTCGGTGCTGGCAGTGATAAAGGCGTCGCGCCAGGCACGG
CAGTGCTTCGCCAATGGTTACCAACTGGTACATTGCTGGTGGATTCAGATCTGAATGACTTTGTTTCGGA
TGCGGATAGCACACTGATTGGTGATTGTGCAACTGTGCATACGGCCAATAAATGGGATCTGATTATCTCT
GACATGTATGACCCAAAAACAAAAAACGTAACCAAAGAAAACGATAGTAAGGAGGGTTTTTTTACCTATA
TTTGCGGCTTCATTCAGCAGAAACTGGCACTCGGCGGCAGCGTAGCCATTAAAATTACCGAACATAGCTG
GAATGCCGATCTGTACAAGTTAATGGGCCATTTTGCGTGGTGGACGGCATTCGTAACGAATGTGAACGCC
TCAAGTTCAGAAGCGTTTCTCATCGGGTGCAACTATTTAGGTAAACCGCGCGAACAAATTGACGGCTACG
TAATGCATGCTAATTACATTTTTTGGCGCAACACCAATCCAATTCAGCTGTCAAGCTATTCACTTTTCGA
TATGTCGAAATTTCCGCTGAAACTGCGTGGAACGGCGGTGATGTCACTGAAAGAAGGACAAATCAACGAT
ATGATTCTCTCCCTGTTATCAAAAGGCCGTCTGATCATTCGGGAAAACAACCGCGTGGTCATTAGTAGCG
ATGTACTCGTAAATAATTAATAATAATTTAAGGAGATATACATG
[417 nt withheld, positions 2635-3051]
TAACAGTAAAGGTGGATACGGATCCGAATTCGAGCTCCGTCGACAAGCTTGCGGCCGCACTCGAGCACCA
CCACCACCACCACTGAGATCCGGCTGCTAACAAAGCCCGAAAGGAAGCTGAGTTGGCTGCTGCCACCGCT
GAGCAATAACTAGCATAACCCCTTGGGGCCTCTAAACGGGTCTTGAGGGGTTTTTTGCTGAAAGGAGGAA
CTATATCCGGATTGGCGAATGGG
[124 nt withheld, positions 3285-3408]
C
[91 nt withheld, positions 3410-3500]
A
[49 nt withheld, positions 3502-3550]
CCTTTGACGTTGGAGTCCACGTTCTTT
[37 nt withheld, positions 3578-3614]
ACCCTATCTCGGTCTATTCTTTTGATTTATAAGGGATTTTGCCGATTTCGGCCTATTGGTTAAAAAATGA
GCTGATTTAACAAAAATTTAACGCGAATTTTAACAAAATATTAACGCTTACAATTTAGGTGGCACTTTTC
GGGGAAATGTGCGCGGAACCCCTATTTGTTTATTTTTCTAAATACATTCAAATATGTATCCGCTCATGAA
TTAATTCTTAGAAAAACTCATCGAGCATCAAATGAAACTGCAATTTATTCATATCAGGATTATCAATACC
ATATTTTTGAAAAAGCCGTTTCTGTAATGAAGGAGAAAACTCACCGAGGCAGTTCCATAGGATGGCAAGA
TCCTGGTATCGGTCTGCGATTCCGACTCGTCCAACATCAATACAACCTATTAATTTCCCCTCGTCAAAAA
TAAGGTTATCAAGTGAGAAATCACCATGAGTGACGACTGAATCCGGTGAGAATGGCAAAAGTTTATGCAT
TTCTTTCCAGACTTGTTCAACAGGCCAGCCATTACGCTCGTCATCAAAATCACTCGCATCAACCAAACCG
TTATTCATTCGTGATTGCGCCTGAGCGAGACGAAATACGCGATCGCTGTTAAAAGGACAATTACAAACAG
GAATCGAATGCAACCGGCGCAGGAACACTGCCAGCGCATCAACAATATTTTCACCTGAATCAGGATATTC
TTCTAATACCTGGAATGCTGTTTTCCCGGGGATCGCAGTGGTGAGTAACCATGCATCATCAGGAGTACGG
ATAAAATGCTTGATGGTCGGAAGAGGCATAAATTCCGTCAGCCAGTTTAGTCTGACCATCTCATCTGTAA
CATCATTGGCAACGCTACCTTTGCCATGTTTCAGAAACAACTCTGGCGCATCGGGCTTCCCATACAATCG
ATAGATTGTCGCACCTGATTGCCCGACATTATCGCGAGCCCATTTATACCCATATAAATCAGCATCCATG
TTGGAATTTAATCGCGGCCTAGAGCAAGACGTTTCCCGTTGAATATGGCTCATAACACCCCTTGTATTAC
TGTTTATGTAAGCAGACAGTTTTATTGTTCATGACCAAAATCCCTTAACGTGAGTTTTCGTTCCACTGAG
CGTCAGACCCCGTAGAAAAGATCAAAGGATCTTCTTGAGATCCTTTTTTTCTGCGCGTAATCTGCTGCTT
GCAAACAAAAAAACCACCGCTACCAGCGGTGGTTTGTTTGCCGGATCAAGAGCTACCAACTCTTTTTCCG
AAGGTAACTGGCTTCAGCAGAGCGCAGATACCAAATACTGTCCTTCTAGTGTAGCCGTAGTTAGGCCACC
ACTTCAAGAACTCTGTAGCACCGCCTACATACCTCGCTCTGCTAATCCTGTTACCAGTGGCTGCTGCCAG
TGGCGATAAGTCGTGTCTTACCGGGTTGGACTCAAGACGATAGTTACCGGATAAGGCGCAGCGGTCGGGC
TGAACGGGGGGTTCGTGCACACAGCCCAGCTTGGAGCGAACGACCTACACCGAACTGAGATACCTACAGC
GTGAGCTATGAGAAAGCGCCACGCTTCCCGAAGGGAGAAAGGCGGACAGGTATCCGGTAAGCGGCAGGGT
CGGAACAGGAGAGCGCACGAGGGAGCTTCCAGGGGGAAACGCCTGGTATCTTTATAGTCCTGTCGGGTTT
CGCCACCTCTGACTTGAGCGTCGATTTTTGTGATGCTCGTCAGGGGGGCGGAGCCTATGGAAAAACGCCA
GCAACGCGGCCTTTTTACGGTTCCTGGCCTTTTGCTGGCCTTTTGCTCACATGTTCTTTCCTGCGTTATC
CCCTGATTCTGTGGATAACCGTATTACCGCCTTTGAGTGAGCTGATACCGCTCGCCGCAGCCGAACGACC
GAGCGCAGCGAGTCAGTGAGCGAGGAAGCGGAAGAGCGCCTGATGCGGTATTTTCTCCTTACGCATCTGT
GCGGTATTTCACACCGCAATGGTGCACTCTCAGTACAATCTGCTCTGATGCCGCATAGTTAAGCCAGTAT
ACACTCCGCTATCGCTACGTGACTGGGTCATGGCTGCGCCCCGACACCCGCCAACACCCGCTGACGCGCC
CTGACGGGCTTGTCTGCTCCCGGCATCCGCTTACAGACAAGCTGTGACCGTCTCCGGGAGCTGCATGTGT
CAGAGGTTTTCACCGTCATCACCGAAACGCGCGAGGCAGCTGCGGTAAAGCTCATCAGCGTGGTCGTGAA
GCGATTCACAGATGTCTGCCTGTTCATCCGCGTCCAGCTCGTTGAGTTTCTCCAGAAGCGTTAATGTCTG
GCTTCTGATAAAGCGGGCCATGTTAAGGGCGGTTTTTTCCTGTTTGGTCACTGATGCCTCCGTGTAAGGG
GGATTTCTGTTCATGGGGGTAATGATACCGATGAAACGAGAGAGGATGCTCACGATACGGGTTACTGATG
ATGAACATGCCCGGTTACTGGAACGTTGTGAGGGTAAACAACTGGCGGTATGGATGCGGCGGGACCAGAG
AAAAATCACTCAGGGTCAATGCCAGCGCTTCGTTAATACAGATGTAGGTGTTCCACAGGGTAGCCAGCAG
CATCCTGCGATGCAGATCCGGAACATAATGGTGCAGGGCGCTGACTTCCGCGTTTCCAGACTTTACGAAA
CACGGAAACCGAAGACCATTCATGTTGTTGCTCAGGTCGCAGACGTTTTGCAGCAGCAGTCGCTTCACGT
TCGCTCGCGTATCGGTGATTCATTCTGCTAACCAGTAAGGCAACCCCGCCAGCCTAGCCGGGTCCTCAAC
GACAGGAGCACGATCATGCGCACCCGTGGGGCCGCCATGCCGGCGATAATGGCCTGCTTCTCGCCGAAAC
GTTTGGTGGCGGGACCAGTGACGAAGGCTTGAGCGAGGGCGTGCAAGATTCCGAATACCGCAAGCGACAG
GCCGATCATCGTCGCGCTCCAGCGAAAGCGGTCCTCGCCGAAAATGACCCAGAGCGCTGCCGGCACCTGT
CCTACGAGTTGCATGATAAAGAAGACAGTCATAAGTGCGGCGACGATAGTCATGCCCCGCGCCCACCGGA
AGGAGCTGACTGGGTTGAAGGCTCTCAAGGGCATCGGTCGAGATCCCGGTGCCTAATGAGTGAGCTAACT
TACATTAATTGCGTTGCGCTCACTGCCCGCTTTCCAGTCGGGAAACCTGTCGTGCCAGCTGCATTAATGA
ATCGGCCAACGCGCGGGGAGAGGC
Features (pLannotate 1.2.2; 21 found; start..end, strand, type, name):
   1009..1086    -  promoter       lacI promoter: lacI
   1094..1373    -  CDS            TcR (fragment): tetracycline efflux protein; tet; confers resistance to tetracycline
   1395..1413    +  promoter       T7 promoter: promoter for bacteriophage T7 RNA polymerase
   1414..1438    +  protein_bind   lac operator: The lac repressor binds to the lac operator to inhibit transcription in E. coli. This inhibition can be relieved by adding lactose or isopropyl-β-D-thiogalactopyranoside (IPTG). lac repressor encoded by lacI
   1453..1475    +  RBS            RBS: efficient ribosome binding site from bacteriophage T7 gene 10 (Olins and Rangwala, 1989)
   1513..1683    +  CDS            Z-basic tag: Z domain of staphylococcal protein A, engineered to contain multiple positive charges (Hedhammar and Hober, 2007) useful for purifying tagged proteins by cation-exchange chromatography
   1699..2604    +  CDS            rep (fragment): R1AB_CVPFS - Protein inferred from homology: Swiss-Prot protein existence level 3. NendoU is a Mn(2+)-dependent, uridylate-specific enzyme, which leaves 2'-3'-cyclic phosphates 5' to the cleaved bond. From Porcine transmissible gastroenteritis coronavirus (strain FS772/70) (TGEV).
   2635..3051    +  CDS            R1A_SARS2 (fragment) (sequence withheld): Experimental evidence at protein level: Swiss-Prot protein existence level 1. [Non-structural protein 10]: Plays a pivotal role in viral transcription by stimulating both nsp14 3'-5' exoribonuclease and nsp16 2'-O-methyltransferase activities. Therefore plays an essential role in viral mRNAs cap methylation. From Severe acute respiratory syndrome coronavirus 2 (2019-nCoV) (SARS-CoV-2).
   3117..3134    +  CDS            9xHis (fragment): 9xHis affinity tag
   3144..3193    +  CDS            SET1 (fragment): solubility-enhancement tag derived from T7 phage gene 10B
   3201..3248    +  terminator     T7 terminator: transcription terminator for bacteriophage T7 RNA polymerase
   3285..3713    +  rep_origin     f1 ori (sequence partly withheld): f1 bacteriophage origin of replication; arrow indicates direction of (+) strand synthesis
   3766..3823    +  promoter       AmpR promoter (fragment): bla
   3832..4647    -  CDS            KanR: aminoglycoside phosphotransferase; aph(3')-Ia; confers resistance to kanamycin in bacteria or G418 (Geneticin®) in eukaryotes
   4769..5357    +  rep_origin     ori: high-copy-number ColE1/pMB1/pBR322/pUC origin of replication
   5543..5682    -  misc_feature   bom: basis of mobility region from pBR322
   5784..5975    -  CDS            rop: Rop protein, which maintains plasmids at low copy number; rop
   5992..6372    +  CDS            YPB1_ECOLX: Protein predicted: Swiss-Prot protein existence level 4. From Escherichia coli.
   6444..6735    -  CDS            TcR (fragment): tetracycline efflux protein; tet; confers resistance to tetracycline
   6750..6771    -  protein_bind   CAP binding site: CAP binding activates transcription in the presence of cAMP. E. coli catabolite activator protein
   6784..1008    -  CDS            lacI (across the origin): lac repressor; lacI; The lac repressor binds to the lac operator to inhibit transcription in E. coli. This inhibition can be relieved by adding lactose or isopropyl-β-D-thiogalactopyranoside (IPTG).
