[The description below was written by a language model from this plasmid's Addgene catalogue record and pLannotate feature annotations shown in this document.]
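Description:
COVID-SARS2 NSP16/10 is a bacterial co-expression plasmid built on the pNIC-ZB backbone, a pET-style vector adapted for ligation-independent cloning. It is about 6.9 kb. A ColE1/pBR322-type origin with the adjacent bom and rop elements supports replication, consistent with the low copy number recorded. Selection is by kanamycin through an aph(3')-Ia gene. An f1 origin is also present, and short tetracycline-resistance fragments appear to be non-functional backbone remnants. The plasmid carries its own lacI gene and promoter, which supply the repressor that acts on the expression cassette.

The payload is a bicistronic cassette driven by a single T7 promoter with an adjacent lac operator, so transcription requires T7 RNA polymerase in the host and is inducible with IPTG. The first cistron follows a T7 gene 10 ribosome binding site and encodes SARS-CoV-2 Nsp16, the 2'-O-methyltransferase, with an N-terminal His6–Z-basic–TEV tag supplied by the backbone. The tag allows metal-affinity or cation-exchange purification and can be removed with TEV protease. The automated annotation labels this roughly 900 bp reading frame by homology to a TGEV replicase polyprotein, but its position and size match the catalogued Nsp16 insert. The second cistron, a short distance downstream, encodes untagged Nsp10, the cofactor that stimulates Nsp16 activity in viral mRNA cap methylation. Both genes are synthetic and codon-optimized for E. coli. A His-tag fragment and a T7 gene 10-derived fragment are annotated after Nsp10. Since Nsp10 is recorded as untagged, these are presumably untranslated backbone sequence ahead of the T7 terminator.

The construct is intended for producing the Nsp16/Nsp10 complex in E. coli, where the tag on Nsp16 would be expected to let the bound, untagged Nsp10 co-purify with it.
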