Addgene plasmid #159615: COVID-SARS2 NSP16/10
Purpose: Bacterial co-expression vector fo Covid-SARS2 NSP16 and NSP10
Depositing lab: Opher Gileadi. Depositing organization: University of Oxford.
Backbone
  Vector backbone: pNIC-ZB
  Backbone manufacturer: Addgene Plasmid #26107
  Backbone size w/o insert (bp): 5515
  Total vector size (bp): 6862
  Vector type: Bacterial Expression
Growth in bacteria
  Bacterial resistance: Kanamycin, 50 μg/mL
  Growth temperature: 37°C
  Growth strain: DH5alpha
  Copy number: Low Copy
Gene/Insert 1
  Gene/Insert name: Covid-SARS2 Nsp16
  Species: Synthetic; COVID-SARS2
  Insert size (bp): 900
  Mutation: Codon-optimized for E. coli expression
  GenBank ID: NC_045512.2
  Promoter: T7 - LacO
  Tag / fusion protein: His6-Zb-TEV (N terminal on backbone)
  Cloning method: Ligation Independent Cloning
  Sequencing primers: 5′ T7F; 3′ custom
Gene/Insert 2
  Gene/Insert name: Covid-SARS2 Nsp10
  Species: Synthetic; COVID-SARS2
  Mutation: Codon-optimized for E. coli expression
  GenBank ID: NC_045512.2
  Promoter: (Bicistronic)
  Tag / fusion protein: none
  Cloning method: Ligation Independent Cloning
  Sequencing primers: 5′ custom; 3′ T7R
Terms and licenses: Academic/Nonprofit Terms; Industry Terms: Not Available to Industry
How to cite: COVID-SARS2 NSP16/10 was a gift from Opher Gileadi (Addgene plasmid # 159615 ; http://n2t.net/addgene:159615 ; RRID:Addgene_159615)
